Addgene plasmid #216517: hnRNPAB X2-IDR
Purpose: Expresses MBP-tagged intrinsically disordered region of hnRNPAB X2
Depositing lab: Nicolas Fawzi. Depositing organization: Brown University. Publication: Intrinsically disordered regions and RNA binding domains contribute to protein enrichment in biomolecular condensates in Xenopus oocytes. O'Connell LC, Johnson V, Otis JP, Hutton AK, Murthy AC, Liang MC, Wang SH, Fawzi NL, Mowry KL. Sci Rep. 2024 Nov 13;14(1):27890. doi: 10.1038/s41598-024-79409-9. PubMed 39537752.
Backbone
  Vector backbone: pTHMT
  Backbone size w/o insert (bp): 6457
  Total vector size (bp): 6697
  Vector type: Bacterial Expression
Growth in bacteria
  Bacterial resistance: Kanamycin, 50 μg/mL
  Growth temperature: 37°C
  Growth strain: DH5alpha
  Copy number: High Copy
Gene/Insert
  Gene/Insert name: hnRNPAB X2-IDR
  Species: X. laevis (frog)
  Insert size (bp): 240
  Mutation: deleted amino acids 2-225
  Tag / fusion protein: 6xHis tags-MBP (N terminal on backbone)
Terms and licenses: Academic/Nonprofit Terms; Industry Terms: Not Available to Industry
Depositor comments: Please visit https://www.biorxiv.org/content/10.1101/2023.11.10.566489v1 for bioRxiv preprint.
How to cite: hnRNPAB X2-IDR was a gift from Nicolas Fawzi (Addgene plasmid # 216517 ; http://n2t.net/addgene:216517 ; RRID:Addgene_216517)
