[The description below was written by a language model from this plasmid's Addgene catalogue record and pLannotate feature annotations shown in this document.]
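Description:
hnRNPAB X2-IDR is a bacterial expression plasmid of about 6.7 kb built on the pTHMT backbone, designed to produce the intrinsically disordered region of Xenopus laevis hnRNPAB X2 as a fusion to an N-terminal His-tagged maltose binding protein. The 240 bp insert corresponds to the protein with amino acids 2–225 deleted, leaving only the C-terminal disordered segment. The plasmid is maintained in E. coli under kanamycin selection (an aph(3')-Ia KanR gene) and replicates from a ColE1/pMB1-family origin. The catalogue lists it as high copy, although the feature table also annotates rop and the pBR322 bom region, elements typical of pET-style backbones. An f1 origin is present as well, and the short tetracycline-resistance fragments flanking lacI appear to be backbone remnants rather than functional markers.

Expression follows the standard T7/lac arrangement: a T7 promoter followed by a lac operator and the T7 gene 10 ribosome binding site drives the fusion, while a plasmid-borne lacI gene with its own promoter supplies repressor, so transcription is IPTG-inducible in hosts that provide T7 RNA polymerase. The reading frame begins with short fragment matches that most likely reflect the His tag, continues through a signal-sequence-free (cytosolic) MBP, and then enters an unannotated interval of the right size to hold the IDR insert, ending upstream of the T7 terminator. A partial His-tag match is also annotated downstream of this interval, but the record does not say whether it is translated. MBP serves as a solubility enhancer for aggregation- or phase-separation-prone sequences, and the His tag allows metal-affinity purification. The associated work concerns how disordered regions and RNA-binding domains contribute to protein enrichment in biomolecular condensates in Xenopus oocytes, so the plasmid is suited to producing recombinant IDR for such studies.
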