Features (pLannotate 1.2.2; 22 found; start..end, strand, type, name):
     12..440     +  rep_origin     f1 ori (sequence partly withheld): f1 bacteriophage origin of replication; arrow indicates direction of (+) strand synthesis
    493..550     +  promoter       AmpR promoter (fragment): bla
    559..1374    -  CDS            KanR: aminoglycoside phosphotransferase; aph(3')-Ia; confers resistance to kanamycin in bacteria or G418 (Geneticin®) in eukaryotes
   1496..2084    +  rep_origin     ori: high-copy-number ColE1/pMB1/pBR322/pUC origin of replication
   2270..2409    -  misc_feature   bom: basis of mobility region from pBR322
   2511..2702    -  CDS            rop: Rop protein, which maintains plasmids at low copy number; rop
   2719..3099    +  CDS            YPB1_ECOLX: Protein predicted: Swiss-Prot protein existence level 4. From Escherichia coli.
   3171..3462    -  CDS            TcR (fragment): tetracycline efflux protein; tet; confers resistance to tetracycline
   3477..3498    -  protein_bind   CAP binding site: CAP binding activates transcription in the presence of cAMP. E. coli catabolite activator protein
   3511..4593    -  CDS            lacI: lac repressor; lacI; The lac repressor binds to the lac operator to inhibit transcription in E. coli. This inhibition can be relieved by adding lactose or isopropyl-β-D-thiogalactopyranoside (IPTG).
   4594..4671    -  promoter       lacI promoter: lacI
   4679..4958    -  CDS            TcR (fragment): tetracycline efflux protein; tet; confers resistance to tetracycline
   4980..4998    +  promoter       T7 promoter: promoter for bacteriophage T7 RNA polymerase
   4999..5023    +  protein_bind   lac operator: The lac repressor binds to the lac operator to inhibit transcription in E. coli. This inhibition can be relieved by adding lactose or isopropyl-β-D-thiogalactopyranoside (IPTG). lac repressor encoded by lacI
   5038..5060    +  RBS            RBS: efficient ribosome binding site from bacteriophage T7 gene 10 (Olins and Rangwala, 1989)
   5067..5084    +  CDS            HP-thioredoxin (fragment): His-Patch thioredoxin The histidines at positions 8, 32, and 64 coordinate a divalent cation, allowing HP-thioredoxin to be purified on metal-chelating resins.
   5085..5101    +  CDS            capTEV™ (fragment): composite tag for in vivo biotinylation, TEV protease cleavage, and 6xHis tagging
   5115..6212    +  CDS            MBP: maltose binding protein from E. coli; malE (mutated); This version of the gene does not encode a signal sequence, so MBP will remain in the cytosol.
   6232..6250    +  protein_bind   attB1 (fragment): mutant version of attB; core recombination site for the Gateway® BP reaction BP Clonase™
   6537..6554    +  CDS            9xHis (fragment): 9xHis affinity tag
   6564..6613    +  CDS            SET1 (fragment): solubility-enhancement tag derived from T7 phage gene 10B
   6621..6668    +  terminator     T7 terminator: transcription terminator for bacteriophage T7 RNA polymerase
>Addgene plasmid #216517 | hnRNPAB X2-IDR | addgene full sequence | sequence record 432398 | Addgene NGS Result
TGGCGAATGGG
[124 nt withheld, positions 12-135]
C
[91 nt withheld, positions 137-227]
A
[49 nt withheld, positions 229-277]
CCTTTGACGTTGGAGTCCACGTTCTTT
[37 nt withheld, positions 305-341]
ACCCTATCTCGGTCTATTCTTTTGATTTATAAGGGATTTTGCCGATTTCGGCCTATTGGTTAAAAAATGA
GCTGATTTAACAAAAATTTAACGCGAATTTTAACAAAATATTAACGCTTACAATTTAGGTGGCACTTTTC
GGGGAAATGTGCGCGGAACCCCTATTTGTTTATTTTTCTAAATACATTCAAATATGTATCCGCTCATGAA
TTAATTCTTAGAAAAACTCATCGAGCATCAAATGAAACTGCAATTTATTCATATCAGGATTATCAATACC
ATATTTTTGAAAAAGCCGTTTCTGTAATGAAGGAGAAAACTCACCGAGGCAGTTCCATAGGATGGCAAGA
TCCTGGTATCGGTCTGCGATTCCGACTCGTCCAACATCAATACAACCTATTAATTTCCCCTCGTCAAAAA
TAAGGTTATCAAGTGAGAAATCACCATGAGTGACGACTGAATCCGGTGAGAATGGCAAAAGTTTATGCAT
TTCTTTCCAGACTTGTTCAACAGGCCAGCCATTACGCTCGTCATCAAAATCACTCGCATCAACCAAACCG
TTATTCATTCGTGATTGCGCCTGAGCGAGACGAAATACGCGATCGCTGTTAAAAGGACAATTACAAACAG
GAATCGAATGCAACCGGCGCAGGAACACTGCCAGCGCATCAACAATATTTTCACCTGAATCAGGATATTC
TTCTAATACCTGGAATGCTGTTTTCCCGGGGATCGCAGTGGTGAGTAACCATGCATCATCAGGAGTACGG
ATAAAATGCTTGATGGTCGGAAGAGGCATAAATTCCGTCAGCCAGTTTAGTCTGACCATCTCATCTGTAA
CATCATTGGCAACGCTACCTTTGCCATGTTTCAGAAACAACTCTGGCGCATCGGGCTTCCCATACAATCG
ATAGATTGTCGCACCTGATTGCCCGACATTATCGCGAGCCCATTTATACCCATATAAATCAGCATCCATG
TTGGAATTTAATCGCGGCCTAGAGCAAGACGTTTCCCGTTGAATATGGCTCATAACACCCCTTGTATTAC
TGTTTATGTAAGCAGACAGTTTTATTGTTCATGACCAAAATCCCTTAACGTGAGTTTTCGTTCCACTGAG
CGTCAGACCCCGTAGAAAAGATCAAAGGATCTTCTTGATATCCTTTTTTTCTGCGCGTAATCTGCTGCTT
GCAAACAAAAAAACCACCGCTACCAGCGGTGGTTTGTTTGCCGGATCAAGAGCTACCAACTCTTTTTCCG
AAGGTAACTGGCTTCAGCAGAGCGCAGATACCAAATACTGTCCTTCTAGTGTAGCCGTAGTTAGGCCACC
ACTTCAAGAACTCTGTAGCACCGCCTACATACCTCGCTCTGCTAATCCTGTTACCAGTGGCTGCTGCCAG
TGGCGATAAGTCGTGTCTTACCGGGTTGGACTCAAGACGATAGTTACCGGATAAGGCGCAGCGGTCGGGC
TGAACGGGGGGTTCGTGCACACAGCCCAGCTTGGAGCGAACGACCTACACCGAACTGAGATACCTACAGC
GTGAGCTATGAGAAAGCGCCACGCTTCCCGAAGGGAGAAAGGCGGACAGGTATCCGGTAAGCGGCAGGGT
CGGAACAGGAGAGCGCACGAGGGAGCTTCCAGGGGGAAACGCCTGGTATCTTTATAGTCCTGTCGGGTTT
CGCCACCTCTGACTTGAGCGTCGATTTTTGTGATGCTCGTCAGGGGGGCGGAGCCTATGGAAAAACGCCA
GCAACGCGGCCTTTTTACGGTTCCTGGCCTTTTGCTGGCCTTTTGCTCACATGTTCTTTCCTGCGTTATC
CCCTGATTCTGTGGATAACCGTATTACCGCCTTTGAGTGAGCTGATACCGCTCGCCGCAGCCGAACGACC
GAGCGCAGCGAGTCAGTGAGCGAGGAAGCGGAAGAGCGCCTGATGCGGTATTTTCTCCTTACGCATCTGT
GCGGTATTTCACACCGCAATGGTGCACTCTCAGTACAATCTGCTCTGATGCCGCATAGTTAAGCCAGTAT
ACACTCCGCTATCGCTACGTGACTGGGTCATGGCTGCGCCCCGACACCCGCCAACACCCGCTGACGCGCC
CTGACGGGCTTGTCTGCTCCCGGCATCCGCTTACAGACAAGCTGTGACCGTCTCCGGGAGCTGCATGTGT
CAGAGGTTTTCACCGTCATCACCGAAACGCGCGAGGCAGCTGCGGTAAAGCTCATCAGCGTGGTCGTGAA
GCGATTCACAGATGTCTGCCTGTTCATCCGCGTCCAGCTCGTTGAGTTTCTCCAGAAGCGTTAATGTCTG
GCTTCTGATAAAGCGGGCCATGTTAAGGGCGGTTTTTTCCTGTTTGGTCACTGATGCCTCCGTGTAAGGG
GGATTTCTGTTCATGGGGGTAATGATACCGATGAAACGAGAGAGGATGCTCACGATACGGGTTACTGATG
ATGAACATGCCCGGTTACTGGAACGTTGTGAGGGTAAACAACTGGCGGTATGGATGCGGCGGGACCAGAG
AAAAATCACTCAGGGTCAATGCCAGCGCTTCGTTAATACAGATGTAGGTGTTCCACAGGGTAGCCAGCAG
CATCCTGCGATGCAGATCCGGAACATAATGGTGCAGGGCGCTGACTTCCGCGTTTCCAGACTTTACGAAA
CACGGAAACCGAAGACCATTCATGTTGTTGCTCAGGTCGCAGACGTTTTGCAGCAGCAGTCGCTTCACGT
TCGCTCGCGTATCGGTGATTCATTCTGCTAACCAGTAAGGCAACCCCGCCAGCCTAGCCGGGTCCTCAAC
GACAGGAGCACGATCATGCGCACCCGTGGGGCCGCCATGCCGGCGATAATGGCCTGCTTCTCGCCGAAAC
GTTTGGTGGCGGGACCAGTGACGAAGGCTTGAGCGAGGGCGTGCAAGATTCCGAATACCGCAAGCGACAG
GCCGATCATCGTCGCGCTCCAGCGAAAGCGGTCCTCGCCGAAAATGACCCAGAGCGCTGCCGGCACCTGT
CCTACGAGTTGCATGATAAAGAAGACAGTCATAAGTGCGGCGACGATAGTCATGCCCCGCGCCCACCGGA
AGGAGCTGACTGGGTTGAAGGCTCTCAAGGGCATCGGTCGAGATCCCGGTGCCTAATGAGTGAGCTAACT
TACATTAATTGCGTTGCGCTCACTGCCCGCTTTCCAGTCGGGAAACCTGTCGTGCCAGCTGCATTAATGA
ATCGGCCAACGCGCGGGGAGAGGCGGTTTGCGTATTGGGCGCCAGGGTGGTTTTTCTTTTCACCAGTGAG
ACGGGCAACAGCTGATTGCCCTTCACCGCCTGGCCCTGAGAGAGTTGCAGCAAGCGGTCCACGCTGGTTT
GCCCCAGCAGGCGAAAATCCTGTTTGATGGTGGTTAACGGCGGGATATAACATGAGCTGTCTTCGGTATC
GTCGTATCCCACTACCGAGATATCCGCACCAACGCGCAGCCCGGACTCGGTAATGGCGCGCATTGCGCCC
AGCGCCATCTGATCGTTGGCAACCAGCATCGCAGTGGGAACGATGCCCTCATTCAGCATTTGCATGGTTT
GTTGAAAACCGGACATGGCACTCCAGTCGCCTTCCCGTTCCGCTATCGGCTGAATTTGATTGCGAGTGAG
ATATTTATGCCAGCCAGCCAGACGCAGACGCGCCGAGACAGAACTTAATGGGCCCGCTAACAGCGCGATT
TGCTGGTGACCCAATGCGACCAGATGCTCCACGCCCAGTCGCGTACCGTCTTCATGGGAGAAAATAATAC
TGTTGATGGGTGTCTGGTCAGAGACATCAAGAAATAACGCCGGAACATTAGTGCAGGCAGCTTCCACAGC
AATGGCATCCTGGTCATCCAGCGGATAGTTAATGATCAGCCCACTGACGCGTTGCGCGAGAAGATTGTGC
ACCGCCGCTTTACAGGCTTCGACGCCGCTTCGTTCTACCATCGACACCACCACGCTGGCACCCAGTTGAT
CGGCGCGAGATTTAATCGCCGCGACAATTTGCGACGGCGCGTGCAGGGCCAGACTGGAGGTGGCAACGCC
AATCAGCAACGACTGTTTGCCCGCCAGTTGTTGTGCCACGCGGTTGGGAATGTAATTCAGCTCCGCCATC
GCCGCTTCCACTTTTTCCCGCGTTTTCGCAGAAACGTGGCTGGCCTGGTTCACCACGCGGGAAACGGTCT
GATAAGAGACACCGGCATACTCTGCGACATCGTATAACGTTACTGGTTTCACATTCACCACCCTGAATTG
ACTCTCTTCCGGGCGCTATCATGCCATACCGCGAAAGGTTTTGCGCCATTCGATGGTGTCCGGGATCTCG
ACGCTCTCCCTTATGCGACTCCTGCATTAGGAAGCAGCCCAGTAGTAGGTTGAGGCCGTTGAGCACCGCC
GCCGCAAGGAATGGTGCATGCAAGGAGATGGCGCCCAACAGTCCCCCGGCCACGGGGCCTGCCACCATAC
CCACGCCGAAACAAGCGCTCATGAGCCCGAAGTGGCGAGCCCGATCTTCCCCATCGGTGATGTCGGCGAT
ATAGGCGCCAGCAACCGCACCTGTGGCGCCGGTGATGCCGGCCACGATGCGTCCGGCGTAGAGGATCGAG
ATCTCGATCCCGCGAAATTAATACGACTCACTATAGGGGAATTGTGAGCGGATAACAATTCCCCTCTAGA
AATAATTTTGTTTAACTTTAAGAAGGAGATATACCATGGGATCTGATAAAATTCATCATCATCATCATCA
CAGCAGCGGTACCAAAATCGAAGAAGGTAAACTGGTAATCTGGATTAACGGCGATAAAGGCTATAACGGT
CTCGCTGAAGTCGGTAAGAAATTCGAGAAAGATACCGGAATTAAAGTCACCGTTGAGCATCCGGATAAAC
TGGAAGAGAAATTCCCACAGGTTGCGGCAACTGGCGATGGCCCTGACATTATCTTCTGGGCACACGACCG
CTTTGGTGGCTACGCTCAATCTGGCCTGTTGGCTGAAATCACCCCGGACAAAGCGTTCCAGGACAAGCTG
TATCCGTTTACCTGGGATGCCGTACGTTACAACGGCAAGCTGATTGCTTACCCGATCGCTGTTGAAGCGT
TATCGCTGATTTATAACAAAGATCTGCTGCCGAACCCGCCAAAAACCTGGGAAGAGATCCCGGCGCTGGA
TAAAGAACTGAAAGCGAAAGGTAAGAGCGCGCTGATGTTCAACCTGCAAGAACCGTACTTCACCTGGCCG
CTGATTGCTGCTGACGGGGGTTATGCGTTCAAGTATGAAAACGGCAAGTACGACATTAAAGACGTGGGCG
TGGATAACGCTGGCGCGAAAGCGGGTCTGACCTTCCTGGTTGACCTGATTAAAAACAAACACATGAATGC
AGACACCGATTACTCCATCGCAGAAGCTGCCTTTAATAAAGGCGAAACAGCGATGACCATCAACGGCCCG
TGGGCATGGTCCAACATCGACACCAGCAAAGTGAATTATGGTGTAACGGTACTGCCGACCTTCAAGGGTC
AACCATCCAAACCGTTCGTTGGCGTGCTGAGCGCAGGTATTAACGCCGCCAGTCCGAACAAAGAGCTGGC
AAAAGAGTTCCTCGAAAACTATCTGCTGACTGATGAAGGTCTGGAAGCGGTTAATAAAGACAAACCGCTG
GGTGCCGTAGCGCTGAAGTCTTACGAGGAAGAGTTGGCGAAAGATCCACGTATTGCCGCCACCATGGAAA
ACGCCCAGAAAGGTGAAATCATGCCGAACATCCCGCAGATGTCCGCTTTCTGGTATGCCGTGCGTACTGC
GGTGATCAACGCCGCCAGCGGTCGTCAGACTGTCGATGAAGCCCTGAAAGACGCGCAGACTAATTCGGGA
TCTGATATCACAAGTTTGTACAAAAAAGCTGAAGGCGGTACCGAGAACCTGTACTTCCAGGGTCATATGA
AAGAAGTGTATCAGCAACAGTATGGCGGCAGAGGTGGTAGCTTTGGTGGAAGAGGCGGCAGAGGGGGGAA
AGGTCAAGGCCAAAATTGGAATCAAGGCTACAATTACTGGAATCAGGGCTATGGCAACCAAGGTTATGGA
GGCTATGGACAGCAAGGATACGGAGGCTATGGAAATTATGATTATTCTGGTTATGGCTATTATGGATATG
GACCAGGCTATGACTACAGTAAGAACTAACTCGAGCACCACCACCACCACCACTGAGATCCGGCTGCTAA
CAAAGCCCGAAAGGAAGCTGAGTTGGCTGCTGCCACCGCTGAGCAATAACTAGCATAACCCCTTGGGGCC
TCTAAACGGGTCTTGAGGGGTTTTTTGCTGAAAGGAGGAACTATATCCGGAT
