>Addgene plasmid #216517 | hnRNPAB X2-IDR | depositor partial sequence | sequence record 422290 | hnRNPAB X2-IDR sequence 240 bps
ATGAAAGAAGTGTATCAGCAACAGTATGGCGGCAGAGGTGGTAGCTTTGGTGGAAGAGGCGGCAGAGGGG
GGAAAGGTCAAGGCCAAAATTGGAATCAAGGCTACAATTACTGGAATCAGGGCTATGGCAACCAAGGTTA
TGGAGGCTATGGACAGCAAGGATACGGAGGCTATGGAAATTATGATTATTCTGGTTATGGCTATTATGGA
TATGGACCAGGCTATGACTACAGTAAGAAC
